>Addgene plasmid #53900 | PDXK_pCSdest | addgene partial sequence | sequence record 166900 | SP6 5'-ATTTAGGTGACACTATAG-3'
AGGATCACAAGTTTGTACAAAAAAGCAGGCACCATGGAGGAGGAGTGCCGGGTGCTCTCCATACAGAGCC
ACGTCATCCGCGGCTACGTGGGCAACCGGGCGGCCACGTTCCCGCTGCAGGTTTTGGGATTTGAGATTGA
CGCGGTGAACTCTGTCCAGTTTTCAAACCACACAGGCTATGCCCACTGGAAGGGCCAAGTGCTGAATTCA
GATGAGCTCCAGGAGTTGTACGAAGGCCTGAGGCTGAACAACATGAATAAATATGACTACGTGCTCACAG
GTTATACGAGGGACAAGTCGTTCCTGGCCATGGTGGTGGACATTGTGCAGGAGCTGAAGCAGCAGAACCC
CAGGCTGGTGTACGTGTGTGATCCAGTCTTGGGTGACAAGTGGGACGGCGAAGGCTCGATGTACGTCCCG
GAGGACCTCCTTCCCGTCTACAAAGAAAAAGTGGTGCCGCTTGCAGACATTATCACGCCCAACCAGTTTG
AGGCCGAGTTACTGAGTGGCCGGAAGATCCACAGCCAGGAGGAAGCCTTGCGGGTGATGGACATGCTGCA
CTCTATGGGCCCCGACACCGTGGTCATCACCAGCTCCGACCTGCCCTCCCCGCAGGGCAGCAACTACCTG
ATTGTGCTGGGGAGTCAGAGGAGGAGGAATCCCGCTGGCTCCGTGGTGATGGAACGCATCCGGATGGACA
TTCGCAAAGTGGACGCCGTCTTTGTGGGCACTGGGGACCTGTTTGCTGCCATGCTCCTGGCGTGGACACA
CAAGCACCCCAATAACCTCAAGGTGGCCTGTGAGAAGACCGTGTCTACCTTGCACCACGTTCTGCAGAGG
ACCATCCAGTGTGCAA
