>Addgene plasmid #53900 | PDXK_pCSdest | addgene partial sequence | sequence record 166901 | EBV-rev 5'-GTGGTTTGTCCAAACTCATC-3'
ATACGACTCACTATAGTTCTAGAGGCTCGAGAGGATCACCACTTTGTACAAGAAAGCTGGGTTTCACAGC
ACCGTGGCCTGGACGACGATCTCTGGGTCCTCGATGTCCCTTTTGCTCTGCACCATCCGCAGCTCCAGCT
GCATGGGGCTGGGCCTCACTCCTTCCCCGGCCTGGGCTTTTGCACACTGGATGGTCCTCTGCAGAACGTG
GTGCAAGGTAGACACGGTCTTCTCACAGGCCACCTTGAGGTTATTGGGGTGCTTGTGTGTCCACGCCAGG
AGCATGGCAGCAAACAGGTCCCCAGTGCCCACAAAGACGGCGTCCACTTTGCGAATGTCCATCCGGATGC
GTTCCATCACCACGGAGCCAGCGGGATTCCTCCTCCTCTGACTCCCCAGCACAATCAGGTAGTTGCTGCC
CTGCGGGGAGGGCAGGTCGGAGCTGGTGATGACCACGGTGTCGGGGCCCATAGAGTGCAGCATGTCCATC
ACCCGCAAGGCTTCCTCCTGGCTGTGGATCTTCCGGCCACTCAGTAACTCGGCCTCAAACTGGTTGGGCG
TGATAATGTCTGCAAGCGGCACCACTTTTTCTTTGTAGACGGGAAGGAGGTCCTCCGGGACGTACATCGA
GCCTTCGCCGTCCCACTTGTCACCCAAGACTGGATCACACACGTACACCAGCCTGGGGTTCTGCTGCTTC
AGCTCCTGCACAATGTCCACCACCATGGCCAGGAACGACTTGTCCCTCGTATAACCTGTGAGCACGTAGT
CATATTTATTCATGTTGTTCAGCCTCAGGCCTTCGTACAACTCCTGGAGCTCATCTGAATTCAGCACTTG
GCCCTTCCAGTGG
