[The description below was written by a language model from this plasmid's Addgene catalogue record.]
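Description:
PDXK_pCSdest is a mammalian expression plasmid made by Gateway recombination of a human PDXK coding sequence into the pCSDest destination vector, a Gateway-adapted member of the pCS2 family. The backbone is recorded as about 4.1 kb without insert. It is propagated in E. coli as a high-copy plasmid under ampicillin selection. No feature table accompanies the record, so the replication origin, polyadenylation signal and the attB sites expected to flank a Gateway-derived insert are not documented here.

The insert is listed as 855 bp of human PDXK, with a depositor comment pointing to a RefSeq transcript as the reference. PDXK encodes pyridoxal kinase, the enzyme that phosphorylates vitamin B6 vitamers to generate the active cofactor pyridoxal 5'-phosphate, and it lies on human chromosome 21. No epitope tags, fusion partners or reporters are recorded. Two promoters are listed upstream of the insert. CMV drives constitutive expression from the plasmid in transfected vertebrate cells. SP6 is a bacteriophage promoter that allows in vitro transcription of sense mRNA from the same template.

This dual-promoter arrangement suits embryo microinjection work. The associated publication is a survey of how expression of human chromosome 21 genes affects early zebrafish (Danio rerio) development. The construct therefore appears to belong to a set of chromosome 21 gene clones built in the same vector to test overexpression phenotypes in embryos. It could also serve for general overexpression of human PDXK in cultured cells.
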