Addgene plasmid #53900: PDXK_pCSdest
Depositing lab: Roger Reeves. Depositing organization: Johns Hopkins University and School of Medicine. Publication: Survey of Human Chromosome 21 Gene Expression Effects on Early Development in Danio rerio. Edie S, Zaghloul NA, Leitch CC, Klinedinst DK, Lebron J, Thole JF, McCallion AS, Katsanis N, Reeves RH. G3 (Bethesda). 2018 Jul 2;8(7):2215-2223. doi: 10.1534/g3.118.200144. PubMed 29760202.
Backbone
  Vector backbone: pCSDest
  Backbone manufacturer: Lawson Lab (Addgene Plasmid 22423)
  Backbone size w/o insert (bp): 4095
  Vector type: Mammalian Expression
Growth in bacteria
  Bacterial resistance: Ampicillin, 100 μg/mL
  Growth temperature: 37°C
  Growth strain: Top10
  Copy number: High Copy
Gene/Insert
  Gene/Insert name: PDXK
  Species: H. sapiens (human)
  Insert size (bp): 855
  Entrez Gene: PDXK (a.k.a. C21orf124, C21orf97, HEL-S-1a, HMSN6C, PKH, PNK, PRED79)
  Promoter: SP6 and CMV
  Cloning method: Gateway Cloning
  Sequencing primers: 5′ CMV-F; 3′ EBV-Rev
Terms and licenses: Academic/Nonprofit Terms; Industry Terms
Depositor comments: NM_003681.4
How to cite: PDXK_pCSdest was a gift from Roger Reeves (Addgene plasmid # 53900 ; http://n2t.net/addgene:53900 ; RRID:Addgene_53900)
